>Addgene plasmid #53696 | pMiR-HPV16-E7 | depositor partial sequence | sequence record 83966 | pMiR-HPV16-E7 sequence 1323 bps
TCNAGTGTCAGAGGTGCCTAAAGATGACCGGCAGTTGGACGCCCGCAAGATCCGCGAGATTCTCATTAAG
GCCAAGAAGGGCGGAAAGATCGCCGTGTAACAATTGGCAGAGCTCAGAATTCCATGCATGGAGATACACC
TACATTGCATGAATATATGTTAGATTTGCAACCAGAGACAACTGATCTCTACTGTTATGAGCAATTAAAT
GACAGCTCAGAGGAGGAGGATGAAATAGATGGTCCAGCTGGACAAGCAGAACCGGACAGAGCCCATTACA
ATATTGTAACCTTTTGTTGCAAGTGTGACTCTACGCTTCGGTTGTGCGTACAAAGCACACACGTAGACAT
TCGTACTTTGGAAGACCTGTTAATGGGCACACTAGGAATTGTGTGCCCCATCTGTTCTCAGAAACCATAA
GCGGCCGCGGCATCTAGATTCGAAGAAAATGACCGACCAAGCGACGCCCAACCTGCCATCACGAGATTTC
GATTCCACCGCCGCCTTCTATGAAAGGTTGGGCTTCGGAATCGTTTTCCGGGACGCCGGCTGGATGATCC
TCCAGCGCGGGGATCTCATGCTGGAGTTCTTCGCCCACCCTAGGGGGAGGCTAACTGAAACACGGAAGGA
GACAATACCGGAAGGAACCCGCGCTATGACGGCAATAAAAAGACAGAATAAAACGCACGGTGTTGGGTCG
TTTGTTCATAAACGCGGGGTTCGGTCCCAGGGCTGGCACTCTGTCGATACCCCACCGAGACCCCATTGGG
GCCAATACGCCCGCGTTTCTTCCTTTTCCCCACCCCACCCCCCAAGTTCGGGTGAAGGCCCAGGGCTCGC
AGCCAACGTCGGGGCGGCAGGCCCTGCCATAGCCTCAGGTTACTCATATATACTTTAGATTGATTTAAAA
CTTCATTTTTAATTTAAAAGGATCTAGGTGAAGATCCTTTTTGATAATCTCATGACCAAAATCCCTTAAC
GTGAGTTTTCGTTCCACTGAGCGTCAGACCCCGTAGAAAAGATCAAAGGATCTTCTTGAGATCCTTTTTT
TTCTGGGGGTAATCTGCTGCTTGCAAACAAAAAAACCACCCGCTACCAGGCGGTGGTTGTTTGGCCGGAT
CAGAGCTACCAACTTCTTTTTCCGAAGGTAACTGGCTTCAGCAGAGCGGCAGATCCAAATACCTGTTCTT
CTCTATGTGAGCGTAGTTAGGCACCCANTTTCAAGAACCTTTGTAGNCCGCCTACATATACCTNGGCTGC
TNNCTGTTNACAAGTGGCNGCTGNCANNGGCGAGATANNNCGTGTCTCTTCAACACGNNNNGN
