>Addgene plasmid #53696 | pMiR-HPV16-E7 | depositor partial sequence | sequence record 83967 | pMiR-HPV16-E7 sequence 1221 bps
CCNGGGAGAGATTCCGAGCCAACCTTTCTAGAAGGCGGCGGTGGAATCGAAATCTCGTGATGGCAGGTTG
GGCGTCGCTTGGTCGGTCATTTTCTTCGAATCTAGATGCCGCGGCCGCTTATGGTTTCTGAGAACAGATG
GGGCACACAATTCCTAGTGTGCCCATTAACAGGTCTTCCAAAGTACGAATGTCTACGTGTGTGCTTTGTA
CGCACAACCGAAGCGTAGAGTCACACTTGCAACAAAAGGTTACAATATTGTAATGGGCTCTGTCCGGTTC
TGCTTGTCCAGCTGGACCATCTATTTCATCCTCCTCCTCTGAGCTGTCATTTAATTGCTCATAACAGTAG
AGATCAGTTGTCTCTGGTTGCAAATCTAACATATATTCATGCAATGTAGGTGTATCTCCATGCATGGAAT
TCTGAGCTCTGCCAATTGTTACACGGCGATCTTTCCGCCCTTCTTGGCCTTAATGAGAATCTCGCGGATC
TTGCGGGCGTCCAACTTGCCGGTCAGTCCTTTAGGCACCTCGTCCACGAACACAACACCACCGCGCAGCT
TCTTGGCGGTTGTAACCTGGCTGGCCACATAGTCCACGATCTCCTTCTCGGTCATGGTTTTACCGTGTTC
CAGCACGACGACTGCGGCGGGCAGCTCGCCGGCATCGTCGTCGGGCAGGCCGGCGACCCCGGCGTCGAAG
ATGTTGGGGTGTTGCAGCAGGATGCTCTCCAGTTCGGCTGGGGCTACCTGGTAGCCCTTGTATTTGATCA
GGCTCTTCAGCCGGTCCACGATGAAGAAGTGCTCGTCCTCGTCCCAGTAGGCGATGTCGCCGCTGTGCAG
CCAGCCGTCCTTGTCGATGAGAGCGTTTGTAGCCTCGGGGTTGTTAACGTAGCCGCTCATGATCATGGGG
CCACGGACGCACAGCTCGCCGCGCTGGTTCACACCCAGTGTCTACCGGTGTCCAAGTCCACCACCTTAGC
CTCGAGAGGCACCACTTGCTACTGCGCCAGGCTTGTCGTCCCTCCGGGGTGATCAGATGGCGCTGTGTTT
CTGTCAGCGTAGCCTGCGATGCTGTAGTGGAGCGTTGCACGNCTAACTACTCTGCTGACGGGNCGCGCTT
GGATCTTGCAGTGCTAGTCGACTTGCGTGAAGGGTCTTACGNAAGCTTAAATTGTGGNCANAGCATTGAN
NTTAGNTGNGGACTCTGNCAGGGANTAGNNN
