>Addgene plasmid #53696 | pMiR-HPV16-E7 | addgene partial sequence | sequence record 90116 | CMV-F 5'-CGCAAATGGGCGGTAGGCGTG-3'
CTATATAAGCAGAGCTCGTTTAGTGAACCGTCAGAATTTTGTAATACGACTCACTATAGGGCGGCCGGGA
ATCGTCGACTGGATCCAGTACCGAGGAGATCTGCGCCGCGTTCGCCATGAGCGAGCTGATCAAGGAGAAC
ATGCACATGAAGCTGTACATGGAGGGCACCGTGAACAACCACCACTTCAAGTGCACATCCGAGGGCGAAG
GCAAGCCCTACGAGGGCACCCAGACCATGAAGATCAAGGTGGTCGAGGGCGGCCCTCTCCCCTTCGCCTT
CGACATCCTGGCTACCAGCTTCATGTACGGCAGCAAAGCCTTCATCAACCACACCCAGGGCATCCCCGAC
TTCTTTAAGCAGTCCTTCCCTGAGGGCTTCACATGGGAGAGAATCACCACATACGAAGACGGGGGCGTGC
TGACCGCTACCCAGGACACCAGCTTCCAGAACGGCTGCATCATCTACAACGTCAAGATCAACGGGGTGAA
CTTCCCATCCAACGGCCCTGTGATGCAGAAGAAAACACGCGGCTGGGAGGCCAACACCGAGATGCTGTAC
CCCGCTGACGGCGGCCTGAGAGGCCACAGCCAGATGGCCCTGAAGCTCGTGGGCGGGGGCTACCTGCACT
GCTCCTTCAAGACCACATACAGATCCAAGAAACCCGCTAAGAACCTCAAGATGCCCGGCTTCCACTTCGT
GGACCACAGACTGGAAAGAATCAAGGAGGCCGACAAAGAGACCTACGTCGAGCAGCACGAGATGGCTGTG
GCCAAGTACTGCGACCTCCCTAGCAAACTGGGGCACAGATCGCGTCCCTCGAGCAGAAACTCATCTCAGA
AGAGGATCTGGCAGCAAATGATATCCTGGATTACAAGGATGACGACGATAAGGTTTAAACGGCCGGCCGC
GGTCATAGCTGTTTCCTGAACAGATCCCGGGTGGCATCCCTGTGACCCCTCCCCAGTGCCTCTCCTGGCC
CTGGAAGTTGCCACTCCAGTGCCCACCAGCCTTGTCCTAATAAAATTAAGTTGCATCATTTTGTCTGACT
AGGTGTCCTTCTATAA
