>Addgene plasmid #53696 | pMiR-HPV16-E7 | addgene partial sequence | sequence record 90117 | TK-pA-R 5'-ttgtctccttccgtgtttca-3'
GGTGGGCGAAGAACTCCAGCATGAGATCCCCGCGCTGGAGGATCATCCAGCCGGCGTCCCGGAAAACGAT
TCCGAAGCCCAACCTTTCATAGAAGGCGGCGGTGGAATCGAAATCTCGTGATGGCAGGTTGGGCGTCGCT
TGGTCGGTCATTTTCTTCGAATCTAGATGCCGCGGCCGCTTATGGTTTCTGAGAACAGATGGGGCACACA
ATTCCTAGTGTGCCCATTAACAGGTCTTCCAAAGTACGAATGTCTACGTGTGTGCTTTGTACGCACAACC
GAAGCGTAGAGTCACACTTGCAACAAAAGGTTACAATATTGTAATGGGCTCTGTCCGGTTCTGCTTGTCC
AGCTGGACCATCTATTTCATCCTCCTCCTCTGAGCTGTCATTTAATTGCTCATAACAGTAGAGATCAGTT
GTCTCTGGTTGCAAATCTAACATATATTCATGCAATGTAGGTGTATCTCCATGCATGGAATTCTGAGCTC
TGCCAATTGTTACACGGCGATCTTTCCGCCCTTCTTGGCCTTAATGAGAATCTCGCGGATCTTGCGGGCG
TCCAACTTGCCGGTCAGTCCTTTAGGCACCTCGTCCACGAACACAACACCACCGCGCAGCTTCTTGGCGG
TTGTAACCTGGCTGGCCACATAGTCCACGATCTCCTTCTCGGTCATGGTTTTACCGTGTTCCAGCACGAC
GACTGCGGCGGGCAGCTCGCCGGCATCGTCGTCGGGCAGGCCGGCGACCCCGGCGTCGAAGATGTTGGGG
TGTTGCAGCAGGATGCTCTCCAGTTCGGCTGGGGCTACCTGGTAGCCCTTGTATTTGATCAGGCTCTTCA
GCCGGTCCACGATGAAGAAGTGCTCGTCCTCGTCCCAGTAGGCGATGTCGCCGCTGTGCAGCCAGCCGTC
CTTGTCGATGAGAGCGTTTGTAGCCTCGGGGTTGTTAACGTAGCCGCTCATGATCATGGGGCCACGGACG
CACAGCTCGCCGCGCTGGTTCACACCCAGTGTCTTACCGGTGTCCAAGTCCACCACCTTAGCCTCGAAGA
AGGGCACCACCT
