[The description below was written by a language model from this plasmid's Addgene catalogue record.]
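Description:
pMiR-HPV16-E7 is a luciferase reporter plasmid built on the commercial pMiR-Target backbone and designed to test whether microRNAs bind sequences from the E7 gene of human papillomavirus type 16. The backbone is recorded as about 7.9 kb, and the finished construct is about 8.2 kb. It is propagated in standard E. coli cloning strains under kanamycin selection. The copy number is listed as unknown, and no feature table is provided, so the origin of replication, the promoter driving luciferase and any additional mammalian markers or reporters on the backbone are not stated in the record.

The payload is a roughly 300 bp HPV16 E7 fragment, referenced to an HPV16 genome entry in GenBank, inserted by restriction cloning between EcoRI and NotI sites, both of which remain intact so the fragment can be excised or exchanged. The record does not give the insert's position relative to the luciferase gene. In microRNA target reporters of this type, the candidate sequence normally sits downstream of the luciferase coding region, so that it forms part of the reporter transcript. If a co-expressed or endogenous microRNA recognises a site in the E7 fragment, the transcript is destabilised or translationally repressed and luciferase activity falls relative to controls.

The stated purpose is a luciferase reporter assay for microRNA binding on HPV16 E7. The associated study examined miR-375 regulation of HPV E6/E7 and related cellular targets, which suggests the plasmid was used to assess direct targeting of E7 sequences by that microRNA.
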