Addgene plasmid #53696: pMiR-HPV16-E7
Purpose: Luciferase reporter assay for microRNA binding on HPV16 E7
Depositing lab: Edward Chan. Depositing organization: University of Florida. Publication: miR-375 activates p21 and suppresses telomerase activity by coordinately regulating HPV E6/E7, E6AP, CIP2A, and 14-3-3zeta. Jung HM, Phillips BL, Chan EK. Mol Cancer. 2014 Apr 8;13(1):80. doi: 10.1186/1476-4598-13-80. PubMed 24708873.
Backbone
  Vector backbone: pMiR-Target
  Backbone manufacturer: Origene
  Backbone size w/o insert (bp): 7900
  Total vector size (bp): 8200
  Vector type: Luciferase
Growth in bacteria
  Bacterial resistance: Kanamycin, 50 μg/mL
  Growth temperature: 37°C
  Growth strain: DH5alpha
  Copy number: Unknown
Gene/Insert
  Gene/Insert name: HPV16-E7
  Species: Human papillomavirus
  Insert size (bp): 300
  GenBank ID: K02718
  Cloning method: Restriction Enzyme; 5′ cloning site EcoR1 (not destroyed); 3′ cloning site Not1 (not destroyed)
  Sequencing primers: 5′ AGAAGCTGCGCGGTGGTGTTGTG; 3′ CTGGAGGATCATCCAGCCGGCGT
Terms and licenses: Academic/Nonprofit Terms; Industry Terms: Not Available to Industry
How to cite: pMiR-HPV16-E7 was a gift from Edward Chan (Addgene plasmid # 53696 ; http://n2t.net/addgene:53696 ; RRID:Addgene_53696)
